>Addgene plasmid #25760 | pEN_TmiR_Luc-A | depositor full sequence | sequence record 12085 | Author sequence
CTGACGGATGGCCTTTTTGCGTTTCTACAAACTCTTCCTGTTAGTTAGTTACTTAAGCTCGGGCCCCAAA
TAATGATTTTATTTTGACTGATAGTGACCTGTTCGTTGCAACAAATTGATAAGCAATGCTTTTTTATAAT
GCCAACTTTGTACAAAAAAGCAGGCTTTAAAGGAACCAATTCAGTCGACTGGATCCTTTACCACTCCCTA
TCAGTGATAGAGAAAAGTGAAAGTCGAGTTTACCACTCCCTATCAGTGATAGAGAAAAGTGAAAGTCGAG
TTTACCACTCCCTATCAGTGATAGAGAAAAGTGAAAGTCGAGTTTACCACTCCCTATCAGTGATAGAGAA
AAGTGAAAGTCGAGTTTACCACTCCCTATCAGTGATAGAGAAAAGTGAAAGTCGAGTTTACCACTCCCTA
TCAGTGATAGAGAAAAGTGAAAGTCGAGTTTACCACTCCCTATCAGTGATAGAGAAAAGTGAAAGTCGAG
CTCGGTACCCGGGTCGAGGTAGGCGTGTACGGTGGGAGGCCTATATAAGCAGAGCTCGTTTAGTGAACCG
TCAGATCGCCTGGAGACGCCATCCACGCTGTTTTGACCTCCATAGAAGACACCGGGACCGATCCAGCCTC
CGCGGCCCCGAACTAGTCGACTAGGGATAACAGGGTAATTGTTTGAATGAGGCTTCAGTACTTTACAGAA
TCGTTGCCTGCACATCTTGGAAACACTTGCTGGGATTACTTCTTCAGGTTAACCCAACAGAAGGCTCGAG
AAGGTATATTGCTGTTGACAGTGAGCGCCCGCCTGAAGTCTCTGATTAATAGTGAAGCCACAGATGTATT
AATCAGAGACTTCAGGCGGTTGCCTACTGCCTCGGAATTCAAGGGGCTACTTTAGGAGCAATTATCTTGT
TTACTAAAACTGAATACCTTGCTATCTCTTTGATACATTTTTACAAAGCTGAATTAAAATGGTATAAATT
AAATCACTTTTTTCAATTGGAAGACTAATGCGTTTTCGAGATATCTAGACCCAGCTTTCTTGTACAAAGT
TGGCATTATAAGAAAGCATTGCTTATCAATTTGTTGCAACGAACAGGTCACTATCAGTCAAAATAAAATC
ATTATTTGCCATCCAGCTGCAGCTCTGGCCCGTGTCTCAAAATCTCTGATGTTACATTGCACAAGATAAA
AATATATCATCATGAACAATAAAACTGTCTGCTTACATAAACAGTAATACAAGGGGTGTTATGAGCCATA
TTCAACGGGAAACGTCGAGGCCGCGATTAAATTCCAACATGGATGCTGATTTATATGGGTATAAATGGGC
TCGCGATAATGTCGGGCAATCAGGTGCGACAATCTATCGCTTGTATGGGAAGCCCGATGCGCCAGAGTTG
TTTCTGAAACATGGCAAAGGTAGCGTTGCCAATGATGTTACAGATGAGATGGTCAGACTAAACTGGCTGA
CGGAATTTATGCCTCTTCCGACCATCAAGCATTTTATCCGTACTCCTGATGATGCATGGTTACTCACCAC
TGCGATCCCCGGAAAAACAGCATTCCAGGTATTAGAAGAATATCCTGATTCAGGTGAAAATATTGTTGAT
GCGCTGGCAGTGTCCCTGCGCCGGTTGCATTCGATTCCTGTTTGTAATTGTCCTTTTAACAGCGATCGCG
TATTTCGTCTCGCTCAGGCGCAATCACGAATGAATAACGGTTTGGTTGATGCGAGTGATTTTGATGACGA
GCGTAATGGCTGGCCTGTTGAACAAGTCTGGAAAGAAATGCATAAACTTTTGCCATTCTCACCGGATTCA
GTCGTCACTCATGGTGATTTCTCACTTGATAACCTTATTTTTGACGAGGGGAAATTAGGCCGGGAAGCCG
ATCTCGGCTTGAACGAATTGTTAGGTGGCGGTACTTGGGTCGATATCAAAGTGCATCACTTCTTCCCGTA
TGCCCAACTTTGTATAGAGAGCCACTGCGGGATCGTCACCGTAATCTGCTTGCACGTAGATCACATAAGC
ACCAAGCGCGTTGGCCTCATGCTTGAGGAGATTGATGAGCGCGGTGGCAATGCCCTGCCTCCGGTGCTCG
CCGGAGACTGCGAGATCATAGATATAGATCTCACTACGCGGCTGCTCAAACCTGGGCAGAACGTAAGCCG
CGAGAGCGCCAACAACCGCTTCTTGGTCGAAGGCAGCAAGCGCGATGAATGTCTTACTACGGAGCAAGTT
CCCGAGGTAATCGGAGTCCGGCTGATGTTGGGAGTAGGTGGCTACGTCTCCGAACTCACGACCGAAAAGA
TCAAGAGCAGCCCGCATGGATTTGACTTGGTCAGGGCCGAGCCTACATGTGCGAATGATGCCCATACTTG
AGCCACCTAACTTTGTTTTAGGGCGACTGCCCTGCTGCGTAACATCGTTGCTGCTGCGTAACATCGTTGC
TGCTCCATAACATCAAACATCGACCCACGGCGTAACGCGCTTGCTGCTTGGATGCCCGAGGCATAGACTG
TACAAAAAAACAGTCATAACAAGCCATGAAAACCGCCACTGCGCCGTTACCACCGCTGCGTTCGGTCAAG
GTTCTGGACCAGTTGCGTGAGCGCATACGCTACTTGCATTACAGTTTACGAACCGAACAGGCTTATGTCA
ACTGGGTTCGTGCCTTCATCCGTTTCCACGGTGTGCGTCACCCGGCAACCTTGGGCAGCAGCGAAGTCGA
GGCATTTCTGTCCTGGCTGGCGAACGAGCGCAAGGTTTCGGTCTCCACGCATCGTCAGGCATTGGCGGCC
TTGCTGTTCTTCTACGGCAAGGTGCTGTGCACGGATCTGCCCTGGCTTCAGGAGATCGGAAGACCTCGGC
CGTCGCGGCGCTTGCCGGTGGTGCTGACCCCGGATGAAGTGGTTCGCATCCTCGGTTTTCTGGAAGGCGA
GCATCGTTTGTTCGCCCAGGACTCTAGCTATAGTTCTAGTGGTTGGCTACTAATAGGTTGTATTGATGTT
GGACGAGTCGGAATCGCAGACCGATACCAGGATCTTGCCATCCTATGGAACTGCCTCGGTGAGTTTTCTC
CTTCATTACAGAAACGGCTTTTTCAAAAATATGGTATTGATAATCCTGATATGAATAAATTGCAGTTTCA
TTTGATGCTCGATGAGTTTTTCTAATCAGAATTGGTTAATTGGTTGTAACACTGGCAGAGCATTACGCTG
ACTTGACGGGACGGCGCAAGCTCATGACCAAAATCCCTTAACGTGAGTTTTCGTTCCACTGAGCGTCAGA
CCCCGTAGAAAAGATCAAAGGATCTTCTTGAGATCCTTTTTTTCTGCGCGTAATCTGCTGCTTGCAAACA
AAAAAACCACCGCTACCAGCGGTGGTTTGTTTGCCGGATCAAGAGCTACCAACTCTTTTTCCGAAGGTAA
CTGGCTTCAGCAGAGCGCAGATACCAAATACTGTCCTTCTAGTGTAGCCGTAGTTAGGCCACCACTTCAA
GAACTCTGTAGCACCGCCTACATACCTCGCTCTGCTAATCCTGTTACCAGTGGCTGCTGCCAGTGGCGAT
AAGTCGTGTCTTACCGGGTTGGACTCAAGACGATAGTTACCGGATAAGGCGCAGCGGTCGGGCTGAACGG
GGGGTTCGTGCACACAGCCCAGCTTGGAGCGAACGACCTACACCGAACTGAGATACCTACAGCGTGAGCT
ATGAGAAAGCGCCACGCTTCCCGAAGGGAGAAAGGCGGACAGGTATCCGGTAAGCGGCAGGGTCGGAACA
GGAGAGCGCACGAGGGAGCTTCCAGGGGGAAACGCCTGGTATCTTTATAGTCCTGTCGGGTTTCGCCACC
TCTGACTTGAGCGTCGATTTTTGTGATGCTCGTCAGGGGGGCGGAGCCTATGGAAAAACGCCAGCAACGC
GGCCTTTTTACGGTTCCTGGCCTTTTGCTGGCCTTTTGCTCACATGTTCTTTCCTGCGTTATCCCCTGAT
TCTGTGGATAACCGTATTACCGCTAGCATGGATCTCGGGGACGTCTAACTACTAAGCGAGAGTAGGGAAC
TGCCAGGCATCAAATAAAACGAAAGGCTCAGTCGGAAGACTGGGCCTTTCGTTTTATCTGTTGTTTGTCG
GTGAACGCTCTCCTGAGTAGGACAAATCCGCCGGGAGCGGATTTGAACGTTGTGAAGCAACGGCCCGGAG
GGTGGCGGGCAGGACGCCCGCCATAAACTGCCAGGCATCAAACTAAGCAGAAGGCCATC
Features (pLannotate 1.2.2; 15 found; start..end, strand, type, name):
     67..166     +  protein_bind   attL1: mutant version of attL; recombination site for the Gateway® LR reaction LR Clonase™
    205..475     +  protein_bind   tetracycline response element: contains seven copies of the tetracycline operator tetO tetracycline repressor TetR
    486..503     +  misc_feature   MCS (fragment): pUC18/19 multiple cloning site
    508..546     +  promoter       minimal CMV promoter: human cytomegalovirus (CMV) immediate early promoter
    673..766     +  ncRNA          5' miR-30a: sequence upstream of the 71-nt precursor of the human miR-30a microRNA (Zeng et al., 2002) miRNA
    878..990     +  ncRNA          3' miR-30a: sequence downstream of the 71-nt precursor of the human miR-30a microRNA (Zeng et al., 2002) miRNA
   1029..1128    -  protein_bind   attL2: mutant version of attL; recombination site for the Gateway® LR reaction LR Clonase™
   1251..1877    +  CDS            KanR (fragment): aminoglycoside phosphotransferase; aph(3')-Ia; confers resistance to kanamycin in bacteria or G418 (Geneticin®) in eukaryotes
   1911..2444    -  CDS            GmR: gentamycin acetyltransferase; aacC1; confers resistance to gentamycin
   2633..2661    -  promoter       Pc promoter: intI1 (promoter lies within the coding sequence); class 1 integron promoter
   2639..2986    -  CDS            YPR2_ECOLX (fragment): Protein predicted: Swiss-Prot protein existence level 4. From Escherichia coli.
   2991..3175    +  CDS            KanR (fragment): aminoglycoside phosphotransferase; aph(3')-Ia; confers resistance to kanamycin in bacteria or G418 (Geneticin®) in eukaryotes
   3318..3906    +  rep_origin     ori: high-copy-number ColE1/pMB1/pBR322/pUC origin of replication
   4074..4117    -  terminator     rrnB T1 terminator: Escherichia coli rrnB; transcription terminator T1 from the E. coli rrnB gene
   4249..17      +  terminator     rrnB T2 terminator (across the origin): transcription terminator T2 from the E. coli rrnB gene
