[The description below was written by a language model from this plasmid's Addgene catalogue record and pLannotate feature annotations shown in this document.]
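Description:
pEN_TmiR_Luc-A is a Gateway entry vector built on the pENTR1A-Gent backbone. It carries a tetracycline-regulated, miR-30-based shRNA cassette directed against luciferase, which the record describes as a control shRNA. The plasmid replicates in E. coli from a high-copy ColE1/pUC-type origin and is selected with gentamicin. The feature table shows how this marker was made: a gentamicin acetyltransferase gene (aacC1), driven by the class 1 integron Pc promoter, sits between two fragments of the original kanamycin resistance gene. That gene therefore appears to have been interrupted by the gentamicin cassette and should not be assumed functional. The rrnB T1 and T2 terminators lie upstream of the cloning region and insulate it from read-through transcription from the backbone.

The payload lies between attL1 and attL2. It consists of a tetracycline response element with seven tetO copies joined to a minimal CMV promoter, together forming the TRE promoter, followed by the 5' and 3' flanking sequences of human miR-30a. The luciferase-targeting hairpin occupies the gap between these flanks, so the transcript resembles a primary microRNA and is processed by the cellular miRNA machinery into a mature silencing RNA. Because the TRE is a Pol II promoter that depends on a tetracycline-controlled transactivator, knockdown is conditional, but the transactivator is not encoded on this plasmid.

The attL sites allow an LR recombination reaction to move the whole promoter-shRNA unit into a compatible destination vector. The associated publication describes a single-lentiviral-vector platform for conditional RNAi, in which this construct would serve as a control that does not target endogenous genes. The recorded 4,259 bp backbone size equals the full sequence length, so it appears to describe the complete plasmid.
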