Addgene plasmid #25760: pEN_TmiR_Luc-A
Purpose: Entry vector withTRE promoter driving control Luciferase miR30-based shRNA.
Depositing lab: Iain Fraser. Depositing organization: California Institute of Technology. Publication: A single lentiviral vector platform for microRNA-based conditional RNA interference and coordinated transgene expression. Shin KJ, Wall EA, Zavzavadjian JR, Santat LA, Liu J, Hwang JI, Rebres R, Roach T, Seaman W, Simon MI, Fraser ID. Proc Natl Acad Sci U S A. 2006 Sep 12. 103(37):13759-64. 10.1073/pnas.0606179103 PubMed 16945906.
Backbone
  Vector backbone: pENTR1A-Gent
  Backbone manufacturer: ATCC 10326362
  Backbone size w/o insert (bp): 4259
  Vector type: Entry vector
Growth in bacteria
  Bacterial resistance: Gentamicin, 10 μg/mL
  Growth temperature: 37°C
  Growth strain: Top10
  Growth instructions: Top10
  Copy number: Unknown
Gene/Insert
  Gene/Insert name: Luciferase miR-shRNA
  Cloning method: Restriction Enzyme; 5′ cloning site attL1 (not destroyed); 3′ cloning site attL2 (not destroyed)
  Sequencing primers: 5′ pCEP-fwd; 3′ n/a
Resource information
  A portion of this plasmid was derived from a plasmid made by: TRE promoter- David Anderson, Caltech; miR30- Greg Hannon, CSHL
Terms and licenses: Academic/Nonprofit Terms; Industry Terms: Not Available to Industry
Depositor comments: Entry vector with TRE-driven luciferase miR-shRNA Luciferase shRNA sequence is - 5'- CCCGCCTGAAGTCTCTGATTAATAGTGAAGCC ACAGATGTATTAATCAGAGACTTCAGGCGGT
How to cite: pEN_TmiR_Luc-A was a gift from Iain Fraser (Addgene plasmid # 25760 ; http://n2t.net/addgene:25760 ; RRID:Addgene_25760)
