>Addgene plasmid #25760 | pEN_TmiR_Luc-A | addgene partial sequence | sequence record 31787 | 25760 with pCEP-fwd
CGCTGTTTTGACCTCCATAGAAGACACCGGGACCGATCCAGCCTCCGCGGCCCCGAACTAGTCGACTAGG
GATAACAGGGTAATTGTTTGAATGAGGCTTCAGTACTTTACAGAATCGTTGCCTGCACATCTTGGAAACA
CTTGCTGGGATTACTTCTTCAGGTTAACCCAACAGAAGGCTCGAGAAGGTATATTGCTGTTGACAGTGAG
CGCCCGCCTGAAGTCTCTGATTAATAGTGAAGCCACAGATGTATTAATCAGAGACTTCAGGCGGTTGCCT
ACTGCCTCGGAATTCAAGGGGCTACTTTAGGAGCAATTATCTTGTTTACTAAAACTGAATACCTTGCTAT
CTCTTTGATACATTTTTACAAAGCTGAATTAAAATGGTATAAATTAAATCACTTTTTTCAATTGGAAGAC
TAATGCGTTTTCGAGATATCTAGACCCAGCTTTCTTGTACAAAGTTGGCATTATAAGAAAGCATTGCTTA
TCAATTTGTTGCAACGAACAGGTCACTATCAGTCAAAATAAAATCATTATTTGCCATCCAGCTGCAGCTC
TGGCCCGTGTCTCAAAATCTCTGATGTTACATTGCACAAGATAAAAATATATCATCATGAACAATAAAAC
TGTCTGCTTACATAAACAGTAATACAAGGGGTGTTATGAGCCATATTCAACGGGAAACGTCGAGGCCGCG
ATTAAATTCCAACATGGATGCTGATTTATATGGGTATAAATGGGCTCGCGATAATGTCGGGCAATCAGGT
GCGACAATCTATCGCTTGTATGGGAAGCCCGATGCGCCAGA
